>Addgene plasmid #175440 | pAAV-VTKS5-TVA-eGFP-N2cG | addgene full sequence | sequence record 344910 | Addgene NGS Result
CTATGGCAGGAACCCCTAGTGATGGAGTTGGCCACTCCCTCTCTGCGCGCTCGCTCGCTCACTGAGGCCG
GGCGACCAAAGGTCGCCCGACGCCCGGGCTTTGCCCGGGCGGCCTCAGTGAGCGAGCGAGCGCGCAGCTG
CCTGCAGGGGCGCCTGATGCGGTATTTTCTCCTTACGCATCTGTGCGGTATTTCACACCGCATA
[95 nt withheld, positions 205-299]
T
[46 nt withheld, positions 301-346]
C
[141 nt withheld, positions 348-488]
CCTTTGACGTTGGAGTCCACGTTCTTT
[37 nt withheld, positions 516-552]
ACTCTATCTCGGGCTATTCTTTTGATTTATAAGGGATTTTGCCGATTTCGGTCTATTGGTTAAAAAATGA
GCTGATTTAACAAAAATTTAACGCGAATTTTAACAAAATATTAACGTTTACAATTTTATGGTGCACTCTC
AGTACAATCTGCTCTGATGCCGCATAGTTAAGCCAGCCCCGACACCCGCCAACACCCGCTGACGCGCCCT
GACGGGCTTGTCTGCTCCCGGCATCCGCTTACAGACAAGCTGTGACCGTCTCCGGGAGCTGCATGTGTCA
GAGGTTTTCACCGTCATCACCGAAACGCGCGAGACGAAAGGGCCTCGTGATACGCCTATTTTTATAGGTT
AATGTCATGATAATAATGGTTTCTTAGACGTCAGGTGGCACTTTTCGGGGAAATGTGCGCGGAACCCCTA
TTTGTTTATTTTTCTAAATACATTCAAATATGTATCCGCTCATGAGACAATAACCCTGATAAATGCTTCA
ATAATATTGAAAAAGGAAGAGTATGAGTATTCAACATTTCCGTGTCGCCCTTATTCCCTTTTTTGCGGCA
TTTTGCCTTCCTGTTTTTGCTCACCCAGAAACGCTGGTGAAAGTAAAAGATGCTGAAGATCAGTTGGGTG
CACGAGTGGGTTACATCGAACTGGATCTCAACAGCGGTAAGATCCTTGAGAGTTTTCGCCCCGAAGAACG
TTTTCCAATGATGAGCACTTTTAAAGTTCTGCTATGTGGCGCGGTATTATCCCGTATTGACGCCGGGCAA
GAGCAACTCGGTCGCCGCATACACTATTCTCAGAATGACTTGGTTGAGTACTCACCAGTCACAGAAAAGC
ATCTTACGGATGGCATGACAGTAAGAGAATTATGCAGTGCTGCCATAACCATGAGTGATAACACTGCGGC
CAACTTACTTCTGACAACGATCGGAGGACCGAAGGAGCTAACCGCTTTTTTGCACAACATGGGGGATCAT
GTAACTCGCCTTGATCGTTGGGAACCGGAGCTGAATGAAGCCATACCAAACGACGAGCGTGACACCACGA
TGCCTGTAGCAATGGCAACAACGTTGCGCAAACTATTAACTGGCGAACTACTTACTCTAGCTTCCCGGCA
ACAATTAATAGACTGGATGGAGGCGGATAAAGTTGCAGGACCACTTCTGCGCTCGGCCCTTCCGGCTGGC
TGGTTTATTGCTGATAAATCTGGAGCCGGTGAGCGTGGGTCTCGCGGTATCATTGCAGCACTGGGGCCAG
ATGGTAAGCCCTCCCGTATCGTAGTTATCTACACGACGGGGAGTCAGGCAACTATGGATGAACGAAATAG
ACAGATCGCTGAGATAGGTGCCTCACTGATTAAGCATTGGTAACTGTCAGACCAAGTTTACTCATATATA
CTTTAGATTGATTTAAAACTTCATTTTTAATTTAAAAGGATCTAGGTGAAGATCCTTTTTGATAATCTCA
TGACCAAAATCCCTTAACGTGAGTTTTCGTTCCACTGAGCGTCAGACCCCGTAGAAAAGATCAAAGGATC
TTCTTGAGATCCTTTTTTTCTGCGCGTAATCTGCTGCTTGCAAACAAAAAAACCACCGCTACCAGCGGTG
GTTTGTTTGCCGGATCAAGAGCTACCAACTCTTTTTCCGAAGGTAACTGGCTTCAGCAGAGCGCAGATAC
CAAATACTGTTCTTCTAGTGTAGCCGTAGTTAGGCCACCACTTCAAGAACTCTGTAGCACCGCCTACATA
CCTCGCTCTGCTAATCCTGTTACCAGTGGCTGCTGCCAGTGGCGATAAGTCGTGTCTTACCGGGTTGGAC
TCAAGACGATAGTTACCGGATAAGGCGCAGCGGTCGGGCTGAACGGGGGGTTCGTGCACACAGCCCAGCT
TGGAGCGAACGACCTACACCGAACTGAGATACCTACAGCGTGAGCTATGAGAAAGCGCCACGCTTCCCGA
AGGGAGAAAGGCGGACAGGTATCCGGTAAGCGGCAGGGTCGGAACAGGAGAGCGCACGAGGGAGCTTCCA
GGGGGAAACGCCTGGTATCTTTATAGTCCTGTCGGGTTTCGCCACCTCTGACTTGAGCGTCGATTTTTGT
GATGCTCGTCAGGGGGGCGGAGCCTATGGAAAAACGCCAGCAACGCGGCCTTTTTACGGTTCCTGGCCTT
TTGCTGGCCTTTTGCTCACATGTCCTGCAGGCAGCTGCGCGCTCGCTCGCTCACTGAGGCCGCCCGGGCG
TCGGGCGACCTTTGGTCGCCCGGCCTCAGTGAGCGAGCGAGCGCGCAGAGAGGGAGTGGCCAACTCCATC
ACTAGGGGTTCCTGCTAGACTGCAGAGGGCCCTGCGTATGAGTGCAAGTGGGTTTTAGGACCAGGATGAG
GCGGGGTGGGGGTGCCTACCTGACGACCGACCCCGACCCACTGGACAAGCACCCAACCCCCATTCCCCAA
ATTGCGCATCCCCTATCAGAGAGGGGGAGGGGAAACAGGATGCGGCGAGGCGCGTGCGCACTGCCAGCTT
CAGCACCGCGGACAGTGCCTTCGCCCCCGCCTGGCGGCGCGCGCCACCGCCGCCTCAGCACTGAAGGCGC
GCTGACGTCACTCGCCGGTCCCCCGCAAACTCCCCTTCCCGGCCACCTTGGTCGCGTCCGCGCCGCCGCC
GGCCCAGCCGGACCGCACCACGCGAGGCGCGAGATAGGGGGGCACGGGCGCGACCATCTGCGCTGCGGCG
CCGGCGACTCAGCGCTGCCTCAGTCTGCGGTGGGCAGCGGAGGAGTCGTGTCGTGCCTGAGAGCGCAGTC
AGATATCGTTTAAACTCCGGAGAAGTTCCTATTCTCTAGAAAGTATAGGAACTTCTCCGGAATAACTTCG
TATAGGATACTTTATACGAAGTTATGCAGAATGGTAGCTGGATTGTAGCTGCTATTAGCAATATGAAACC
TCTTAATAACTTCGTATAGCATACATTATACGAAGTTATAACGCGCCACTAGTGAATTCTTACAGTCTGA
TCTCACCTCCACTCTTATATGATTCCCATGAAGGTATGACTTTTCCGCTTTGGGAAGTGACTGACACATT
CCCCCCTGTCCCTCCAAAACTGCGTTGTTTCGATTCTGGTCGATTGGCTCTTCTGCACCATGTCATTAGG
GAAAATATCAACACCAGGCCAATCATGGCCCCTGCAGTCATCAATACATACTTTCCCCAGTTCGGGAGAC
CCAGGTCAACCCCTGAGATCTGTTTGTACACATCGGGGAGGTGAACTTCAACAAAATCCTCAGCCTCATC
ACCTTCTTTGAAAACTGTAGAAGGGTCTGCCAGGGGGTGCATCAGGGGGATAACTGAAGATTCCAACAAC
TCCATATGTTGCTGGAGGAGGGATGATTGCATCTCTGGGATTAGGACATGGTCGTCAGGCCCTAATATTA
TACCATTGAAAAACACCCCGTTCACATGAGGATGGCACCTTCCTCCAACTTTCAAACACCCTTTTGAGGG
GATGATCTCATTCCAGGTCCGGACTGACTTGTAGTGAGCATCAGCCTCCATCAAGGTTTTGTTGAATATG
GTATATGCTTTTCCAAACCCTGGGACAAGTTTTCTCAGGTGACTGAGACGTCTGAAACTTACTGACTTGG
TGGTCATGATGGACTCTAATGCGTCCAGACATTCCTCTCTTTTCTTGACTAACTCCTCCACAACGAGATG
CTCAATCTCGTCTGAGCGAAAGTCGTGCAAATTCACCAACTGATCTGGAGGGCACCATTTGGTCTCATCT
GATGTTTGCATCGCGACCCATGTTCCATCCATAAGTCTAAGTCCAAGAACTCCACATAACTTGAGCCTGC
ATGCTCCTTTTAGAGACTTATACAGGCCTCTTTCATCCACAAAGCCGCAAGTCTTGTTCCCGTTGGATGC
TCTCTTCCCTCTGCTATTGGTAAAAATGTCACAAGGTGTCCTTGGTCTCGGATTCTCGGGCATCCAAATG
GTGTAATCATGGTTAGTTGAGCAGTAGGTAGAGGACACCGTTATTCCTGAGCACTTTCCGCCAGGGAAGA
CCCTTGAGTGAAGGGATTTGTCATATGGGTCCAAATCTGTCACACTTGGGGATATGATAATGAGGGACTC
TTTGGTGGTTCTTACAGTTCGAAGCCAGTGGTAGTCGGGGTATGGATTGTGTAGGGACTCTTCATATCTG
GGGTCACCGGCCATCTTCCAGTTATACGCGGCTCTACATGCGTCTGGGGTGGGGCGGAAATGCTTTCTCT
TGAATGTGGTTGTGACATAACCAACAAAGTTGGTGTAGGTCTCTGCCTCTGTCACAACACCTGTGCAAGT
GAACCCGTTCACTTTGATGGCTGAGATGTATCCCACTTTGAGTTCCATGTAGGAGAACTCGGACAGGTTG
GTACATCCTTCATCCTCCACAACCAGGTTATTTGGACAGCTGAGATGGTGTATGTCAATAGGGCTCCAGG
GACCAAGTTCGTCTGGTATCGTGTAAATGGGGAACTTCCCGAAACACAACGAAAAACCCAGAAGGAGTAC
AAACAAAAGAACCTGAGGAACCATAGGTCCAGGGTTCTCCTCCACGTCTCCAGCCTGCTTCAGCAGGCTG
AAGTTAGTAGCTCCGCTTCCCTTGTACAGCTCGTCCATGCCGAGAGTGATCCCGGCGGCGGTCACGAACT
CCAGCAGGACCATGTGATCGCGCTTCTCGTTGGGGTCTTTGCTCAGGGCGGACTGGGTGCTCAGGTAGTG
GTTGTCGGGCAGCAGCACGGGGCCGTCGCCGATGGGGGTGTTCTGCTGGTAGTGGTCGGCGAGCTGCACG
CTGCCGTCCTCGATGTTGTGGCGGATCTTGAAGTTCACCTTGATGCCGTTCTTCTGCTTGTCGGCCATGA
TATAGACGTTGTGGCTGTTGTAGTTGTACTCCAGCTTGTGCCCCAGGATGTTGCCGTCCTCCTTGAAGTC
GATGCCCTTCAGCTCGATGCGGTTCACCAGGGTGTCGCCCTCGAACTTCACCTCGGCGCGGGTCTTGTAG
TTGCCGTCGTCCTTGAAGAAGATGGTGCGCTCCTGGACGTAGCCTTCGGGCATGGCGGACTTGAAGAAGT
CGTGCTGCTTCATGTGGTCGGGGTAGCGGCTGAAGCACTGCACGCCGTAGGTCAGGGTGGTCACGAGGGT
GGGCCAGGGCACGGGCAGCTTGCCGGTGGTGCAGATGAACTTCAGGGTCAGCTTGCCGTAGGTGGCATCG
CCCTCGCCCTCGCCGGACACGCTGAACTTGTGGCCGTTTACGTCGCCGTCCAGCTCGACCAGGATGGGCA
CCACCCCGGTGAACAGCTCCTCGCCCTTGCTCACCATGGGTCCAGGGTTCTCCTCCACGTCTCCAGCCTG
CTTCAGCAGGCTGAAGTTAGTAGCTCCGGATCCGGAGAACAAGTCTGCCTGGCTCTTGTCAGGCACCAGC
AGCTCCTTGGATGCGCTTTCAAGACTGAAGATGTCAGACCTGCTTTTTGCTTTGGACTTCCCCCATGCAG
CGATACCACCCACAGCTACCAGGCAGCACAGGAGCACTGCAGTGATCAGCATCCACATGCGGCCGTGATT
CCTGGCTGGCAGAGCACGTCCAGGAGCAGGGGCAGTGGGAGCCTCTGTGCCGTTGTCCGTGGGCACCGCG
GGGATCGCGCTGGTCCCGCAGCCCCACTCGTCCCGCCCGTCGTCGCAGTCGGGGTGTCCGTCGCACAGCC
AGTCCTGCGGGTAACACTCCCCGTGGGCACCGGGCGGCTCCGAGCAGCGGAACTGACCGGGGGGGCAACG
GGACAAAGAACCGTTACCGGACCCGTTACCGGTCACGTTACCGGGCAGCAGCAGCAGCAGCAGCGCGGGC
AGCAGCCGCGCCATGGTGGCGGCAAGCTTTACTAGTGGTGGCGCTAGCATAACTTCGTATAAAGTATCCT
ATACGAAGTTATTTGCCTTAACCCAGAAATTATCACTGTTATTCTTTAGAATGGTGCAAAGAATAACTTC
GTATAATGTATGCTATACGAAGTTATGAAGTTCCTATTCTCTAGAAAGTATAGGAACTTCGGCGCGCCAA
TCAACCTCTGGATTACAAAATTTGTGAAAGATTGACTGGTATTCTTAACTATGTTGCTCCTTTTACGCTA
TGTGGATACGCTGCTTTAATGCCTTTGTATCATGCTATTGCTTCCCGTATGGCTTTCATTTTCTCCTCCT
TGTATAAATCCTGGTTGCTGTCTCTTTATGAGGAGTTGTGGCCCGTTGTCAGGCAACGTGGCGTGGTGTG
CACTGTGTTTGCTGACGCAACCCCCACTGGTTGGGGCATTGCCACCACCTGTCAGCTCCTTTCCGGGACT
TTCGCTTTCCCCCTCCCTATTGCCACGGCGGAACTCATCGCCGCCTGCCTTGCCCGCTGCTGGACAGGGG
CTCGGCTGTTGGGCACTGACAATTCCGTGGTGTTGTCGGGGAAGCTGACGTCCTTTCCATGGCTGCTCGC
CTGTGTTGCCACCTGGATTCTGCGCGGGACGTCCTTCTGCTACGTCCCTTCGGCCCTCAATCCAGCGGAC
CTTCCTTCCCGCGGCCTGCTGCCGGCTCTGCGGCCTCTTCCGCGTCTTCGCCTTCGCCCTCAGACGAGTC
GGATCTCCCTTTGGGCCGCCTCCCCGCCTGGATCCTGTGCCTTCTAGTTGCCAGCCATCTGTTGTTTGCC
CCTCCCCCGTGCCTTCCTTGACCCTGGAAGGTGCCACTCCCACTGTCCTTTCCTAATAAAATGAGGAAAT
TGCATCGCATTGTCTGAGTAGGTGTCATTCTATTCTGGGGGGTGGGGTGGGGCAGGACAGCAAGGGGGAG
GATTGGGAAGACAATAGCAGGCATGCTGGGGATGCGGTGGGCT
Features (pLannotate 1.2.2; 24 found; start..end, strand, type, name):
      8..148     +  repeat_region  AAV2 ITR: inverted terminal repeat of adeno-associated virus serotype 2 inverted
    153..204     -  misc_feature   bom (fragment): basis of mobility region from pBR322
    223..678     +  rep_origin     f1 ori (sequence partly withheld): f1 bacteriophage origin of replication; arrow indicates direction of (+) strand synthesis
    679..728     -  misc_feature   bom (fragment): basis of mobility region from pBR322
    830..865     -  CDS            rop (fragment): Rop protein, which maintains plasmids at low copy number; rop
    960..1064    +  promoter       AmpR promoter: bla
   1065..1925    +  CDS            AmpR: β-lactamase; bla; confers resistance to ampicillin, carbenicillin, and related antibiotics
   2096..2684    +  rep_origin     ori: high-copy-number ColE1/pMB1/pBR322/pUC origin of replication
   2757..2784    +  repeat_region  AAV2 ITR (fragment): inverted terminal repeat of adeno-associated virus serotype 2 inverted
   2813..2840    +  repeat_region  AAV2 ITR (fragment): inverted terminal repeat of adeno-associated virus serotype 2 inverted
   2903..3350    +  promoter       hSyn promoter: human synapsin I promoter; confers neuron-specific expression (Kügler et al., 2003)
   3374..3407    +  protein_bind   FRT (minimal): supports FLP-mediated excision but not integration (Turan and Bode, 2011) FLP recombinase from the Saccharomyces cerevisiae 2μ plasmid
   3414..3447    +  protein_bind   lox2272: Cre-mediated recombination occurs in the 8-bp core sequence (GGATACTT). lox2272 sites are compatible with each other, but incompatible with loxP or loxN sites (Lee and Saito, 1988). Cre recombinase
   3448..3497    -  intron         β-globin intron (fragment): internally truncated intron from human β-globin
   3498..3531    +  protein_bind   loxP: Cre-mediated recombination occurs in the 8-bp core sequence (GCATACAT). Cre recombinase
   3555..5126    -  CDS            G: GLYCO_RABVR - Experimental evidence at protein level: Swiss-Prot protein existence level 1. Attaches the virus to host cellular receptor, inducing endocytosis of the virion. In the endosome, the acidic pH induces conformational changes in the glycoprotein trimer, which trigger fusion between virus and cell membrane. There is convincing in vitro evidence that the muscular form of the nicotinic acetylcholine receptor (nAChR), the neuronal cell adhesion molecule (NCAM), and the p75 neurotrophin receptor (p75NTR) bind glycoprotein and thereby facilitate rabies virus entry into cells (By similarity
   5193..5909    -  CDS            EGFP: EGFP is a basic (constitutively fluorescent) green fluorescent protein published in 1996, derived from Aequorea victoria. It is reported to be a rapidly-maturing weak dimer with moderate acid sensitivity.
   5976..6446    -  CDS            RSVR_COTJA: Experimental evidence at protein level: Swiss-Prot protein existence level 1. Responsible for susceptibility to the retrovirus subgroup A Rous sarcoma virus. From Coturnix japonica (Japanese quail) (Coturnix coturnix japonica).
   6481..6514    -  protein_bind   lox2272: Cre-mediated recombination occurs in the 8-bp core sequence (GGATACTT). lox2272 sites are compatible with each other, but incompatible with loxP or loxN sites (Lee and Saito, 1988). Cre recombinase
   6515..6564    -  intron         β-globin intron (fragment): internally truncated intron from human β-globin
   6565..6598    -  protein_bind   loxP: Cre-mediated recombination occurs in the 8-bp core sequence (GCATACAT). Cre recombinase
   6599..6632    +  protein_bind   FRT (minimal): supports FLP-mediated excision but not integration (Turan and Bode, 2011) FLP recombinase from the Saccharomyces cerevisiae 2μ plasmid
   6641..7229    +  misc_feature   WPRE: woodchuck hepatitis virus posttranscriptional regulatory element
   7237..6       +  polyA_signal   bGH poly(A) signal (across the origin): bovine growth hormone polyadenylation signal
