[The description below was written by a language model from this plasmid's Addgene catalogue record and pLannotate feature annotations shown in this document.]
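Description:
pAAV-VTKS5-TVA-eGFP-N2cG is an adeno-associated virus transfer plasmid built on the pAAV-VTKS5 backbone. It serves as an intersectional "Cre-on / Flp-off" helper for monosynaptic retrograde tracing with the N2c strain of rabies virus. In bacteria it is maintained through a high-copy ColE1/pUC-type origin and selected with ampicillin via the bla gene; an f1 origin and small pBR322-derived remnants (bom and rop fragments) also sit in the backbone. AAV2 inverted terminal repeats flank the expression cassette so that it can be packaged into recombinant AAV. One ITR is annotated in full, while the other is detected only as short fragments in the sequenced record.

The cassette is driven by the human synapsin I promoter, which restricts expression to neurons, and ends with a WPRE and a bovine growth hormone polyadenylation signal. Between them lies a single synthetic open reading frame, TVA-P2A-eGFP-P2A-N2cG, placed in the antisense orientation relative to the promoter. It is bracketed by oppositely oriented lox2272 and loxP pairs in a double-inverted (DIO/FLEx-style) arrangement, so Cre recombination flips and locks the coding sequence into the sense orientation. Two FRT sites in the same orientation sit just outside the lox sites, so Flp recombinase excises the whole cassette and prevents expression.

In Cre-positive, Flp-negative neurons, the P2A peptides yield three separate proteins. TVA is the avian receptor that permits entry of EnvA-pseudotyped rabies virus. eGFP marks the starter cells. The N2c rabies glycoprotein complements glycoprotein-deleted virus, allowing spread to presynaptic partners. The associated work applied this tool to mapping inputs onto cortical interneurons.
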