Addgene plasmid #175440: pAAV-VTKS5-TVA-eGFP-N2cG
Purpose: Cre-on / Flp-off helpers for N2c rabies monosynaptic tracing; TVA, eGFP and N2cG under Synpasin promotoer
Depositing lab: Gordon Fishell. Depositing organization: Broad Institute. Publication: The organization and development of cortical interneuron presynaptic circuits are area specific. Pouchelon G, Dwivedi D, Bollmann Y, Agba CK, Xu Q, Mirow AMC, Kim S, Qiu Y, Sevier E, Ritola KD, Cossart R, Fishell G. Cell Rep. 2021 Nov 9;37(6):109993. doi: 10.1016/j.celrep.2021.109993. PubMed 34758329.
Backbone
  Vector backbone: pAAV-VTKS5
  Backbone manufacturer: Jordane Dimidschstein (Addgene plasmid # 170856)
  Vector type: AAV, Cre/Lox
Growth in bacteria
  Bacterial resistance: Ampicillin, 100 μg/mL
  Growth temperature: 37°C
  Growth strain: NEB Stable
  Copy number: High Copy
Gene/Insert
  Gene/Insert name: TVA-P2A-eGFP-P2A-N2cG
  Species: Synthetic
  Cloning method: Gibson Cloning
Terms and licenses: Academic/Nonprofit Terms; Industry Terms: Not Available to Industry
How to cite: pAAV-VTKS5-TVA-eGFP-N2cG was a gift from Gordon Fishell (Addgene plasmid # 175440 ; http://n2t.net/addgene:175440 ; RRID:Addgene_175440)
